Addgene plasmid #67284: p64PLA5
Purpose: 6/4 photolyase gene from Drosophila in pFastbac vector, intermediate step in insect cell expression
Depositing lab: Aziz Sancar. Depositing organization: University of North Carolina at Chapel Hill. Publication: The second chromophore in Drosophila photolyase/cryptochrome family photoreceptors. Selby CP, Sancar A. Biochemistry. 2012 Jan 10;51(1):167-71. doi: 10.1021/bi201536w. Epub 2011 Dec 27. PubMed 22175817.
Backbone
  Vector backbone: pFastbac
  Backbone manufacturer: Gibco BRL
  Backbone size w/o insert (bp): 5000
  Total vector size (bp): 6300
  Modifications to backbone: yes
  Vector type: Intermediate for insect expression
Growth in bacteria
  Bacterial resistance: Ampicillin, 100 μg/mL
  Growth temperature: 37°C
  Growth strain: DH5alpha
  Copy number: High Copy
Gene/Insert
  Gene/Insert name: 6/4 photolyase from Drosophila
  Species: D. melanogaster (fly)
  Insert size (bp): 1632
  Mutation: none known
  GenBank ID: NT_003779.5
  Tag / fusion protein: Flag (N terminal on backbone)
  Cloning method: Restriction Enzyme; 5′ cloning site NheI (not destroyed); 3′ cloning site XhoI (not destroyed)
  Sequencing primers: 5′ Polyhedrin-F; 3′ SV40pA-R
Terms and licenses: Academic/Nonprofit Terms; Industry Terms: Not Available to Industry
How to cite: p64PLA5 was a gift from Aziz Sancar (Addgene plasmid # 67284 ; http://n2t.net/addgene:67284 ; RRID:Addgene_67284)
