[The description below was written by a language model from this plasmid's Addgene catalogue record.]
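Description:
p64PLA5 is a baculovirus donor (transfer) plasmid built on a modified pFastBac backbone, carrying the Drosophila melanogaster (6-4) photolyase gene for eventual expression in insect cells. The record lists it as an intermediate for insect expression. In the pFastBac system, a plasmid of this kind is not itself the final expression vehicle. Its expression cassette is first moved into a baculovirus genome (bacmid) in E. coli, and the resulting recombinant virus is then used to infect insect cells. The plasmid is maintained in standard E. coli cloning strains as a high-copy construct under ampicillin selection. The stated total size is about 6.3 kb, with a backbone of about 5 kb and an insert of 1,632 bp. These rounded figures do not add up exactly.

The photolyase coding sequence was inserted by restriction cloning between NheI and XhoI sites, both of which remain intact, and no mutations are known. The backbone has been modified, and an N-terminal Flag tag is supplied from the backbone, so the enzyme is produced as a Flag fusion suitable for immunodetection or affinity purification. The record does not name the promoter. However, the listed sequencing primers anneal to polyhedrin and SV40 polyadenylation regions, which is consistent with the usual pFastBac arrangement, where the strong late polyhedrin promoter drives the insert and an SV40 polyA signal follows it. No feature table is provided, so other backbone elements cannot be confirmed. The construct is associated with work on the chromophores of Drosophila photolyase/cryptochrome family photoreceptors, for which purified recombinant enzyme would be required.
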