>Addgene plasmid #67284 | p64PLA5 | addgene partial sequence | sequence record 119332 | Polyhedrin-F 5'-AAATGATAACCATCTCGC-3'
TTTTCGTAACAGTTTTGTAATAAAAAAACCTATAAATATTCCGGATTATTCATACCGTCCCACCATCGGG
CGCGGATCCCGGTCCGAAGCGCGCGGAATTCAAAGGCCTACGTCGACACCATGGATTACAAAGACGATGA
CGACAAGGCTAGCATGGATTCACAAAGGTCCACGTTGGTCCACTGGTTCCGTAAAGGACTCCGGTTGCAC
GACAATCCGGCATTATCGCACATTTTTACCGCCGCTAACGCTGCTCCAGGAAAATACTTTGTTCGCCCGA
TTTTCATTTTGGATCCAGGAATCCTCGATTGGATGCAAGTGGGTGCCAATCGATGGCGATTCCTGCAGCA
AACGCTGGAGGACTTGGATAACCAGCTTCGGAAACTTAATTCCCGTCTGTTTGTGGTGCGCGGGAAGCCC
GCAGAGGTTTTTCCCCGTATTTTTAAGAGTTGGCGCGTGGAAATGCTAACTTTTGAGACAGATATCGAGC
CGTACTCCGTGACCCGGGATGCTGCCGTGCAGAAGTTGGCCAAGGCAGAGGGTGTGAGAGTGGAAACTCA
TTGCTCCCACACGATTTATAATCCGGAATTGGTAATAGCGAAGAATCTTGGCAAGGCTCCAATTACCTAT
CAAAAGTTCCTGGGCATTGTGGAGCAACTAAAGGTACCTAAAGTTCTAGGGGTTCCTGAAAAGCTTAAAA
ACATGCCTACACCACCCAAAGATGAGGTGGAGCAAAAGGATTCGGCGGCCTATGATTGTCCTACGATGAA
GCAATTAGTAAAACGCCCGGAGGAACTGGGCCCTAATAAGTTTCCGGGAGGCGAAACAGAGGCACTGCGC
CGCATGGAGGAATCCCTAAAGGATGAAATTTGGGTTGCCCGCTTTGAGAAGCCCAACACGGCACCCAACT
CGCTGGAGCCTAGCACTACCGTACTAAGCCCTTACCTCAAATTTGGATGCCTTAGTGCCCGACTGTTCAA
TCAAAAGCTCAAGGAAATTATCAAACGCCAGCCGAAGCACTCGCAGCCGCCCGTTTCGCTCATTGGACAA
CTCATGTGGAGGGAAT
