>Addgene plasmid #67284 | p64PLA5 | addgene partial sequence | sequence record 119333 | SV40pA-R 5'-GAAATTTGTGATGCTATTGC-3'
TTATAAGCTGCAATAAACAAGTTAACAACAACAATTGCATTCATTTTATGTTTCAGGTTCAGGGGGAGGT
GTGGGAGGTTTTTTAAAGCAAGTAAAACCTCTACAAATGTGGTATGGCTGATTATGATCCTCTAGTACTT
CTCGACAAGCTTGGTACCGCATGCCTCGAGTTAACGTTTTCGCTTAGGGGCACTTCCGGTTGCCCTTCGC
ACCTTCCGCTTGCCAGACGTGGAGGTTTCTGATTTCTCCTCGAAAGACGACTCCTCCTCCTTGCCCGTGC
GCACCTCCCGATTTACTTTGTAGGCGGCGCCCATTCTCTTAATGTTCTCCTTGTGCACCACTTCGTGTTT
AACAATCCGGTGGGGATAATCCGTGCCGAGGACGCAGCCGTATGCCCGCTGATCCACCAGCGACGCCTTC
CAGGGCTCATAAATACAGCCAGCAGGATATTTTGAGAGTTCCGGCACATACTTCCTGATATAGTGCCCTT
GGGGATCCGTTTTCTTGCCAAACGCCACCGGACTGTAGACGCGAAAGTACTGGTGAAAGAAGGCGGACGC
AGATAGCCACATCCAGTTGCCAGCGTTTAGTGCCCAGTCCTGATCCAGCAGCAGCTGCTCGAACACCCGC
TGTCCCTCCTCCCAACTGATCCAGAGGTCTCCGCGCGTTAAGAAACATGCCACTGCATGCCGGGCCAGAT
GATGGATCCAACCCTCCTGGCGCAGCTGACGCATGATGGCGTCGATGAAAGGATATCCTGTGCGTCCGTG
TGTCCAGGCCTCCAAGTGATCTGGATGCTCCTGCCACGGAATTTGCATGCAGTATACATTGCCCAACATT
CGATCGAAATTGGGTTCCGCAGCCGCCACTGTGTAGTAAAATTCCCTCCACATGAGTTGTCCAATGAGCG
AAACGGGCGGCTGCGAGTGCTTCGGCTGGCGTTTGATAATTTCCTTGAGCTTTTGATTGAACAGTCGGGC
ACTAAGGCATCCAAATTTGAGGTAAGGGCTTAGTACGGTAGTGCTAGGCTCCAGCGAGTTGGGTGCCGTG
TTGGGCTTCTCAAAGCGGGCAACCCAAATTTCATCCTTTA
